Addgene plasmid #109124: pCAG-C1V1-TT-mRuby2-ST
Purpose: Cation channelrhodopsin C1V1 fused to mRuby2 fluorophore and targeted to the neuronal soma and proximal dendrites
Depositing lab: Hillel Adesnik. Publication: Precise multimodal optical control of neural ensemble activity. Mardinly AR, Oldenburg IA, Pegard NC, Sridharan S, Lyall EH, Chesnov K, Brohawn SG, Waller L, Adesnik H. Nat Neurosci. 2018 Apr 30. pii: 10.1038/s41593-018-0139-8. doi: 10.1038/s41593-018-0139-8. PubMed 29713079.
Backbone
  Vector backbone: pCAGGS
  Backbone size w/o insert (bp): 5832
  Total vector size (bp): 7866
  Vector type: Mammalian Expression
Growth in bacteria
  Bacterial resistance: Ampicillin, 100 μg/mL
  Growth temperature: 37°C
  Growth strain: DH5alpha
  Copy number: High Copy
Gene/Insert
  Gene/Insert name: C1V1-TT-mRuby2-ST
  Insert size (bp): 2034
  Promoter: CAG
  Cloning method: Ligation Independent Cloning
  Sequencing primers: 5′ Custom; 3′ WPRE_R
Terms and licenses: Academic/Nonprofit Terms; Industry Terms: Not Available to Industry
How to cite: pCAG-C1V1-TT-mRuby2-ST was a gift from Hillel Adesnik (Addgene plasmid # 109124 ; http://n2t.net/addgene:109124 ; RRID:Addgene_109124)
