[The description below was written by a language model from this plasmid's Addgene catalogue record and pLannotate feature annotations shown in this document.]
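Description:
pCAG-C1V1-TT-mRuby2-ST is a mammalian expression plasmid built on the pCAGGS backbone for optogenetic activation of neurons with a soma-restricted opsin. It is propagated in E. coli as a high-copy plasmid through a ColE1/pUC-type origin and selected with ampicillin via the β-lactamase gene. The catalogue lists a total size of 7,866 bp, while the sequenced record is 7,897 nt, a small discrepancy the record does not explain.

Expression is driven by the CAG promoter, annotated here as its three standard parts: the CMV immediate-early enhancer, the chicken β-actin promoter and a chimeric β-actin/β-globin intron, which together give strong constitutive transcription in mammalian cells. The roughly 2 kb insert encodes the cation channelrhodopsin C1V1. The annotation tool did not label the opsin itself, but an unannotated stretch upstream of the other fusion elements is consistent with its position. Following this is a short fragment of the inward-rectifier channel KCNJ2 (Kir2.1), of the kind commonly used as a membrane trafficking signal, then the red fluorescent protein mRuby2, and finally a fragment of the rat Kv2.1 channel (Kcnb1). This last fragment presumably corresponds to the "ST" tag that confines the fusion to the soma and proximal dendrites. The record does not define "TT". Downstream lie a second small chimeric intron, a WPRE to enhance transcript stability and expression, and a bGH polyadenylation signal, with the backbone's rabbit β-globin poly(A) further on. An SV40 origin permits episomal replication in cells expressing large T antigen.

The construct suits transfection or electroporation into neurons, where somatic restriction of the opsin limits unintended activation through neurites during spatially targeted photostimulation, and mRuby2 marks the expressing cells.
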