Features (pLannotate 1.2.2; 25 found; start..end, strand, type, name):
      5..384     +  enhancer       CMV enhancer: human cytomegalovirus immediate early enhancer
    386..661     +  promoter       chicken β-actin promoter: No description available
    662..1678    +  intron         chimeric intron: chimera between introns from chicken β-actin and rabbit β-globin
   1676..1756    +  CDS            HBB (fragment): HBB_LEPEU - Experimental evidence at protein level: Swiss-Prot protein existence level 1. Involved in oxygen transport from the lung to the various peripheral tissues. From Lepus europaeus (European hare).
   2784..2843    +  CDS            KCNJ2 (fragment): KCNJ2_HUMAN - Also known as IRK1. Experimental evidence at protein level: Swiss-Prot protein existence level 1. Probably participates in establishing action potential waveform and excitability of neuronal and muscle tissues. Inward rectifier potassium channels are characterized by a greater tendency to allow potassium to flow into the cell rather than out of it. Their voltage dependence is regulated by the concentration of extracellular potassium; as external potassium is raised, the voltage range of the channel opening shifts to more positive voltages. The inward rectification is mainly due t
   2859..3569    +  CDS            mRuby2: mRuby2 is a basic (constitutively fluorescent) red fluorescent protein published in 2012, derived from Entacmaea quadricolor. It has moderate acid sensitivity.
   3552..3773    +  CDS            Kcnb1 (fragment): KCNB1_RAT - Experimental evidence at protein level: Swiss-Prot protein existence level 1. Voltage-gated potassium channel that mediates transmembrane potassium transport in excitable membranes, primarily in the brain, but also in the pancreas and cardiovascular system. Contributes to the regulation of the action potential (AP) repolarization, duration and frequency of repetitive AP firing in neurons, muscle cells and endocrine cells and plays a role in homeostatic attenuation of electrical excitability throughout the brain (PubMed:10024359, PubMed:10618149, PubMed:12451110, PubMed:17379638, Pu
   3793..3925    +  intron         chimeric intron: chimera between introns from human β-globin and immunoglobulin heavy chain genes
   3934..4522    +  misc_feature   WPRE: woodchuck hepatitis virus posttranscriptional regulatory element
   4526..4542    +  misc_feature   MCS (fragment): pUC18/19 multiple cloning site
   4555..4666    +  polyA_signal   bGH poly(A) signal: bovine growth hormone polyadenylation signal
   4762..4780    -  promoter       T3 promoter: promoter for bacteriophage T3 RNA polymerase
   4839..4913    +  CDS            HBB (fragment): HBB_PONPY - Experimental evidence at transcript level: Swiss-Prot protein existence level 2. Involved in oxygen transport from the lung to the various peripheral tissues. From Pongo pygmaeus (Bornean orangutan).
   4984..5039    +  polyA_signal   β-globin poly(A) signal: rabbit β-globin polyadenylation signal (Gil and Proudfoot, 1987)
   5424..5440    -  protein_bind   lac operator: The lac repressor binds to the lac operator to inhibit transcription in E. coli. This inhibition can be relieved by adding lactose or isopropyl-β-D-thiogalactopyranoside (IPTG). lac repressor encoded by lacI
   5448..5478    -  promoter       lac promoter: promoter for the E. coli lac operon
   5493..5514    -  protein_bind   CAP binding site: CAP binding activates transcription in the presence of cAMP. E. coli catabolite activator protein
   5527..5566    -  CDS            lacI (fragment): lac repressor; lacI; The lac repressor binds to the lac operator to inhibit transcription in E. coli. This inhibition can be relieved by adding lactose or isopropyl-β-D-thiogalactopyranoside (IPTG).
   5573..5595    +  promoter       SV40 promoter (fragment): SV40 enhancer and early promoter
   5619..5754    +  rep_origin     SV40 ori: SV40 origin of replication
   5774..5908    +  polyA_signal   SV40 poly(A) signal: SV40 polyadenylation signal
   5910..5964    -  CDS            lacI (fragment): lac repressor; lacI; The lac repressor binds to the lac operator to inhibit transcription in E. coli. This inhibition can be relieved by adding lactose or isopropyl-β-D-thiogalactopyranoside (IPTG).
   6147..6735    -  rep_origin     ori: high-copy-number ColE1/pMB1/pBR322/pUC origin of replication
   6906..7766    -  CDS            AmpR: β-lactamase; bla; confers resistance to ampicillin, carbenicillin, and related antibiotics
   7767..7871    -  promoter       AmpR promoter: bla
>Addgene plasmid #109124 | pCAG-C1V1-TT-mRuby2-ST | addgene full sequence | sequence record 213665 | Addgene NGS Result
GGTCGACATTGATTATTGACTAGTTATTAATAGTAATCAATTACGGGGTCATTAGTTCATAGCCCATATA
TGGAGTTCCGCGTTACATAACTTACGGTAAATGGCCCGCCTGGCTGACCGCCCAACGACCCCCGCCCATT
GACGTCAATAATGACGTATGTTCCCATAGTAACGCCAATAGGGACTTTCCATTGACGTCAATGGGTGGAG
TATTTACGGTAAACTGCCCACTTGGCAGTACATCAAGTGTATCATATGCCAAGTACGCCCCCTATTGACG
TCAATGACGGTAAATGGCCCGCCTGGCATTATGCCCAGTACATGACCTTATGGGACTTTCCTACTTGGCA
GTACATCTACGTATTAGTCATCGCTATTACCATGGTCGAGGTGAGCCCCACGTTCTGCTTCACTCTCCCC
ATCTCCCCCCCCTCCCCACCCCCAATTTTGTATTTATTTATTTTTTAATTATTTTGTGCAGCGATGGGGG
CGGGGGGGGGGGGGGCGCGCGCCAGGCGGGGCGGGGGGGGGCGGGGGGGGGGGGGGGGCGGGGCGGAGAG
GTGCGGCGGCAGCCAATCAGAGCGGCGCGCTCCGAAAGTTTCCTTTTATGGCGAGGCGGCGGCGGCGGCG
GCCCTATAAAAAGCGAAGCGCGCGGCGGGCGGGAGTCGCTGCGCGCTGCCTTCGCCCCGTGCCCCGCTCC
GCCGCCGCCTCGCGCCGCCCGCCCCGGCTCTGACTGACCGCGTTACTCCCACAGGTGAGCGGGCGGGACG
GCCCTTCTCCTCCGGGCTGTAATTAGCGCTTGGTTTAATGACGGCTTGTTTCTTTTCTGTGGCTGCGTGA
AAGCCTTGAGGGGCTCCGGGAGGGCCCTTTGTGCGGGGGGAGCGGCTCGGGGGGTGCGTGCGTGTGTGTG
TGCGTGGGGAGCGCCGCGTGCGGCTCCGCGCTGCCCGGCGGCTGTGAGCGCTGCGGGCGCGGCGCGGGGC
TTTGTGCGCTCCGCAGTGTGCGCGAGGGGAGCGCGGCCGGGGGCGGTGCCCCGCGGTGCGGGGGGGGCTG
CGAGGGGAACAAAGGCTGCGTGCGGGGTGTGTGCGTGGGGGGGTGAGCAGGGGGTGTGGGCGCGTCGGTC
GGGCTGCAACCCCCCCTGCACCCCCCTCCCCGAGTTGCTGAGCACGGCCCGGCTTCGGGTGCGGGGCTCC
GTACGGGGCGTGGCGCGGGGCTCGCCGTGCCGGGCGGGGGGTGGCGGCAGGTGGGGGTGCCGGGCGGGGC
GGGGCCGCCTCGGGCCGGGGAGGGCTCGGGGGAGGGGCGCGGCGGCCCCCGGAGCGCCGGCGGCTGTCGA
GGCGCGGCGAGCCGCAGCCATTGCCTTTTATGGTAATCGTGCGAGAGGGCGCAGGGACTTCCTTTGTCCC
AAATCTGTGCGGAGCCGAAATCTGGGAGGCGCCGCCGCACCCCCTCTAGCGGGCGCGGGGCGAAGCGGTG
CGGCGCCGGCAGGAAGGAAATGGGCGGGGAGGGCCTTCGTGCGTCGCCGCGCCGCCGTCCCCTTCTCCCT
CTCCAGCCTCGGGGCTGTCCGCGGGGGGACGGCTGCCTTCGGGGGGGACGGGGCAGGGCGGGGTTCGGCT
TCTGGCGTGTGACCGGCGGCTCTAGAGCCTCTGCTAACCATGTTCATGCCTTCTTCTTTTTCCTACAGCT
CCTGGGCAACGTGCTGGTTATTGTGCTGTCTCATCATTTTGGCAAAGAATTCGGTACCCACCATGTCGCG
GAGGCCATGGCTTCTTGCCCTAGCGCTGGCAGTGGCGCTGGCGGCCGGCAGCGCAGGAGCCTCGACTGGC
AGTGACGCGACGGTGCCGGTCGCGACTCAGGATGGCCCCGACTACGTTTTCCACCGTGCCCACGAGCGCA
TGCTCTTCCAAACCTCATACACTCTTGAGAACAATGGTTCTGTTATTTGCATCCCGAACAACGGCCAGTG
CTTCTGCTTGGCTTGGCTTAAATCCAACGGAACAAATGCCGAGAAGTTGGCTGCCAACATTCTGCAGTGG
ATTACTTTTGCGCTTTCAGCGCTCTGCCTGATGTTCTACGGCTACCAGACCTGGAAGTCTACTTGCGGCT
GGGAGACCATTTACGTGGCCACGATCGAGATGATCAAGTTCATCATCGAGTATTTCCATGAGTTTGACGA
ACCTGCGGTGATCTACTCATCCAACGGCAACAAGACCGTGTGGCTTCGTTACGCGACCTGGCTGCTCACC
TGCCCGGTCCTTCTGATCCATCTGAGCAACCTCACAGGCCTGAAGGACGATTATAGCAAAAGGACTATGG
GCCTGTTGGTTTCTGATGTGGGATGCATCGTGTGGGGCGCAACCAGCGCCATGTGTACGGGGTGGACGAA
GATCCTGTTCTTCCTCATCTCATTGAGCTATGGTATGTATACCTATTTTCATGCTGCTAAAGTTTATATC
GAAGCATTCCACACAGTTCCAAAAGGGATTTGTCGAGAACTGGTCCGAGTGATGGCCTGGACATTCTTTG
TGGCTTGGGGAATGTTTCCAGTCCTGTTTCTGCTGGGCACGGAAGGATTCGGTCATATCAGCCCTTATGG
ATCTGCCATTGGGCACTCCATCCTCGACCTGATTGCAAAGAACATGTGGGGTGTGCTGGGGAATTACCTG
CGCGTCAAAATCCACGAGCACATCCTGTTGTATGGCGACATCAGAAAGAAGCAGAAAATTACGATCGCCG
GCCAAGAGATGGAGGTTGAGACACTGGTGGCTGAAGAGGAGGACGCGGCCGCCAAGAGCAGGATCACCAG
CGAGGGCGAGTACATCCCCCTGGACCAGATCGACATCAACGTGGCGGCCGCACCGGTAATGGTGTCTAAG
GGCGAAGAGCTGATCAAGGAAAATATGCGTATGAAGGTGGTCATGGAAGGTTCGGTCAACGGCCACCAAT
TCAAATGCACAGGTGAAGGAGAAGGCAATCCGTACATGGGAACTCAAACCATGAGGATCAAAGTCATCGA
GGGAGGACCCCTGCCATTTGCCTTTGACATTCTTGCCACGTCGTTCATGTATGGCAGCCGTACTTTTATC
AAGTACCCGAAAGGCATTCCTGATTTCTTTAAACAGTCCTTTCCTGAGGGTTTTACTTGGGAAAGAGTTA
CGAGATACGAAGATGGTGGAGTCGTCACCGTCATGCAGGACACCAGCCTTGAGGATGGCTGTCTCGTTTA
CCACGTCCAAGTCAGAGGGGTAAACTTTCCCTCCAATGGTCCCGTGATGCAGAAGAAGACCAAGGGTTGG
GAGCCTAATACAGAGATGATGTATCCAGCAGATGGTGGTCTGAGGGGATACACTCATATGGCACTGAAAG
TTGATGGTGGTGGCCATCTGTCTTGCTCTTTCGTAACAACTTACAGGTCAAAAAAGACCGTCGGGAACAT
CAAGATGCCCGGTATCCATGCCGTTGATCACCGCCTGGAAAGGTTAGAGGAAAGTGACAATGAAATGTTC
GTAGTACAACGCGAACACGCAGTTGCCAAGTTCGCCGGGCTTGGTGGTGGGATGGACGAGCTGTACAAGG
CCCTAGAGCAGTCCCAGCCCATCCTCAACACCAAGGAGATGGCCCCGCAGAGCAAGCCTCCAGAGGAGCT
GGAGATGAGCAGCATGCCCAGCCCCGTGGCCCCTCTGCCCGCACGCACGGAGGGCGTCATCGACATGCGG
AGCATGTCCAGCATTGACAGCTTCATCAGCTGTGCCACGGACTTCCCTGAAGCCACCAGATTCTAAGGAC
TCGAGGCCGCAGGTAAGTATCAAGGTTACAAGACAGGTTTAAGGAGACCAATAGAAACTGGGCTTGTCGA
GACAGAGAAGACTCTTGCGTTTCTGATAGGCACCTATTGGTCTTACTGACATCCACTTTGCCTTTCTCTC
CACAGGTGTCGACAATCAACCTCTGGATTACAAAATTTGTGAAAGATTGACTGGTATTCTTAACTATGTT
GCTCCTTTTACGCTATGTGGATACGCTGCTTTAATGCCTTTGTATCATGCTATTGCTTCCCGTATGGCTT
TCATTTTCTCCTCCTTGTATAAATCCTGGTTGCTGTCTCTTTATGAGGAGTTGTGGCCCGTTGTCAGGCA
ACGTGGCGTGGTGTGCACTGTGTTTGCTGACGCAACCCCCACTGGTTGGGGCATTGCCACCACCTGTCAG
CTCCTTTCCGGGACTTTCGCTTTCCCCCTCCCTATTGCCACGGCGGAACTCATCGCCGCCTGCCTTGCCC
GCTGCTGGACAGGGGCTCGGCTGTTGGGCACTGACAATTCCGTGGTGTTGTCGGGGAAGCTGACGTCCTT
TCCATGGCTGCTCGCCTGTGTTGCCACCTGGATTCTGCGCGGGACGTCCTTCTGCTACGTCCCTTCGGCC
CTCAATCCAGCGGACCTTCCTTCCCGCGGCCTGCTGCCGGCTCTGCGGCCTCTTCCGCGTCTTCGCCTTC
GCCCTCAGACGAGTCGGATCTCCCTTTGGGCCGCCTCCCCGCCTGGAATTCGAGCTCGGTACGATCAGCC
TCGACTGTGCCTTCTAGTTGCCAGCCATCTGTTGTTTGCCCCTCCCCCGTGCCTTCCTTGACCCTGGAAG
GTGCCACTCCCACTGTCCTTTCCTAATAAAATGAGGAAATTGCATCGCATTGTCTGAGTAGGTGTCATTC
TATTCTGGGGGGTGGGGTGGGGCAGGACAGCAAGGGGGAGGATTGGGAAGACAATAGCCCAGCTTTTGTT
CCCTTTAGTGAGGGTTAATTGCGCGCTTGGCGTAATCATGGTCATAGCTGTTTCCTGTGTGAAATTGTTA
TCCGCTAATTCACTCCTCAGGTGCAGGCTGCCTATCAGAAGGTGGTGGCTGGTGTGGCCAATGCCCTGGC
TCACAAATACCACTGAGATCTTTTTCCCTCTGCCAAAAATTATGGGGACATCATGAAGCCCCTTGAGCAT
CTGACTTCTGGCTAATAAAGGAAATTTATTTTCATTGCAATAGTGTGTTGGAATTTTTTGTGTCTCTCAC
TCGGAAGGACATATGGGAGGGCAAATCATTTAAAACATCAGAATGAGTATTTGGTTTAGAGTTTGGCAAC
ATATGCCCATATGCTGGCTGCCATGAACAAAGGTTGGCTATAAAGAGGTCATCAGTATATGAAACAGCCC
CCTGCTGTCCATTCCTTATTCCATAGAAAAGCCTTGACTTGAGGTTAGATTTTTTTTATATTTTGTTTTG
TGTTATTTTTTTCTTTAACATCCCTAAAATTTTCCTTACATGTTTTACTAGCCAGATTTTTCCTCCTCTC
CTGACTACTCCCAGTCATAGCTGTCCCTCTTCTCTTATGGAGATCCCTCGACCTGCAGCCCAAGCTTGGC
GTAATCATGGTCATAGCTGTTTCCTGTGTGAAATTGTTATCCGCTCACAATTCCACACAACATACGAGCC
GGAAGCATAAAGTGTAAAGCCTGGGGTGCCTAATGAGTGAGCTAACTCACATTAATTGCGTTGCGCTCAC
TGCCCGCTTTCCAGTCGGGAAACCTGTCGTGCCAGCGGATCCGCATCTCAATTAGTCAGCAACCATAGTC
CCGCCCCTAACTCCGCCCATCCCGCCCCTAACTCCGCCCAGTTCCGCCCATTCTCCGCCCCATGGCTGAC
TAATTTTTTTTATTTATGCAGAGGCCGAGGCCGCCTCGGCCTCTGAGCTATTCCAGAAGTAGTGAGGAGG
CTTTTTTGGAGGCCTAGGCTTTTGCAAAAAGCTAACTTGTTTATTGCAGCTTATAATGGTTACAAATAAA
GCAATAGCATCACAAATTTCACAAATAAAGCATTTTTTTCACTGCATTCTAGTTGTGGTTTGTCCAAACT
CATCAATGTATCTTATCATGTCTGGATCCGCTGCATTAATGAATCGGCCAACGCGCGGGGAGAGGCGGTT
TGCGTATTGGGCGCTCTTCCGCTTCCTCGCTCACTGACTCGCTGCGCTCGGTCGTTCGGCTGCGGCGAGC
GGTATCAGCTCACTCAAAGGCGGTAATACGGTTATCCACAGAATCAGGGGATAACGCAGGAAAGAACATG
TGAGCAAAAGGCCAGCAAAAGGCCAGGAACCGTAAAAAGGCCGCGTTGCTGGCGTTTTTCCATAGGCTCC
GCCCCCCTGACGAGCATCACAAAAATCGACGCTCAAGTCAGAGGTGGCGAAACCCGACAGGACTATAAAG
ATACCAGGCGTTTCCCCCTGGAAGCTCCCTCGTGCGCTCTCCTGTTCCGACCCTGCCGCTTACCGGATAC
CTGTCCGCCTTTCTCCCTTCGGGAAGCGTGGCGCTTTCTCATAGCTCACGCTGTAGGTATCTCAGTTCGG
TGTAGGTCGTTCGCTCCAAGCTGGGCTGTGTGCACGAACCCCCCGTTCAGCCCGACCGCTGCGCCTTATC
CGGTAACTATCGTCTTGAGTCCAACCCGGTAAGACACGACTTATCGCCACTGGCAGCAGCCACTGGTAAC
AGGATTAGCAGAGCGAGGTATGTAGGCGGTGCTACAGAGTTCTTGAAGTGGTGGCCTAACTACGGCTACA
CTAGAAGAACAGTATTTGGTATCTGCGCTCTGCTGAAGCCAGTTACCTTCGGAAAAAGAGTTGGTAGCTC
TTGATCCGGCAAACAAACCACCGCTGGTAGCGGTGGTTTTTTTGTTTGCAAGCAGCAGATTACGCGCAGA
AAAAAAGGATCTCAAGAAGATCCTTTGATCTTTTCTACGGGGTCTGACGCTCAGTGGAACGAAAACTCAC
GTTAAGGGATTTTGGTCATGAGATTATCAAAAAGGATCTTCACCTAGATCCTTTTAAATTAAAAATGAAG
TTTTAAATCAATCTAAAGTATATATGAGTAAACTTGGTCTGACAGTTACCAATGCTTAATCAGTGAGGCA
CCTATCTCAGCGATCTGTCTATTTCGTTCATCCATAGTTGCCTGACTCCCCGTCGTGTAGATAACTACGA
TACGGGAGGGCTTACCATCTGGCCCCAGTGCTGCAATGATACCGCGAGACCCACGCTCACCGGCTCCAGA
TTTATCAGCAATAAACCAGCCAGCCGGAAGGGCCGAGCGCAGAAGTGGTCCTGCAACTTTATCCGCCTCC
ATCCAGTCTATTAATTGTTGCCGGGAAGCTAGAGTAAGTAGTTCGCCAGTTAATAGTTTGCGCAACGTTG
TTGCCATTGCTACAGGCATCGTGGTGTCACGCTCGTCGTTTGGTATGGCTTCATTCAGCTCCGGTTCCCA
ACGATCAAGGCGAGTTACATGATCCCCCATGTTGTGCAAAAAAGCGGTTAGCTCCTTCGGTCCTCCGATC
GTTGTCAGAAGTAAGTTGGCCGCAGTGTTATCACTCATGGTTATGGCAGCACTGCATAATTCTCTTACTG
TCATGCCATCCGTAAGATGCTTTTCTGTGACTGGTGAGTACTCAACCAAGTCATTCTGAGAATAGTGTAT
GCGGCGACCGAGTTGCTCTTGCCCGGCGTCAATACGGGATAATACCGCGCCACATAGCAGAACTTTAAAA
GTGCTCATCATTGGAAAACGTTCTTCGGGGCGAAAACTCTCAAGGATCTTACCGCTGTTGAGATCCAGTT
CGATGTAACCCACTCGTGCACCCAACTGATCTTCAGCATCTTTTACTTTCACCAGCGTTTCTGGGTGAGC
AAAAACAGGAAGGCAAAATGCCGCAAAAAAGGGAATAAGGGCGACACGGAAATGTTGAATACTCATACTC
TTCCTTTTTCAATATTATTGAAGCATTTATCAGGGTTATTGTCTCATGAGCGGATACATATTTGAATGTA
TTTAGAAAAATAAACAAATAGGGGTTCCGCGCACATTTCCCCGAAAAGTGCCACCTG
