>Addgene plasmid #109124 | pCAG-C1V1-TT-mRuby2-ST | depositor partial sequence | sequence record 211249 | pCAG-C1V1-TT-mRuby2-ST sequence 2034 bps
ATGTCGCGGAGGCCATGGCTTCTTGCCCTAGCGCTGGCAGTGGCGCTGGCGGCCGGCAGCGCAGGAGCCT
CGACTGGCAGTGACGCGACGGTGCCGGTCGCGACTCAGGATGGCCCCGACTACGTTTTCCACCGTGCCCA
CGAGCGCATGCTCTTCCAAACCTCATACACTCTTGAGAACAATGGTTCTGTTATTTGCATCCCGAACAAC
GGCCAGTGCTTCTGCTTGGCTTGGCTTAAATCCAACGGAACAAATGCCGAGAAGTTGGCTGCCAACATTC
TGCAGTGGATTACTTTTGCGCTTTCAGCGCTCTGCCTGATGTTCTACGGCTACCAGACCTGGAAGTCTAC
TTGCGGCTGGGAGACCATTTACGTGGCCACGATCGAGATGATCAAGTTCATCATCGAGTATTTCCATGAG
TTTGACGAACCTGCGGTGATCTACTCATCCAACGGCAACAAGACCGTGTGGCTTCGTTACGCGACCTGGC
TGCTCACCTGCCCGGTCCTTCTGATCCATCTGAGCAACCTCACAGGCCTGAAGGACGATTATAGCAAAAG
GACTATGGGCCTGTTGGTTTCTGATGTGGGATGCATCGTGTGGGGCGCAACCAGCGCCATGTGTACGGGG
TGGACGAAGATCCTGTTCTTCCTCATCTCATTGAGCTATGGTATGTATACCTATTTTCATGCTGCTAAAG
TTTATATCGAAGCATTCCACACAGTTCCAAAAGGGATTTGTCGAGAACTGGTCCGAGTGATGGCCTGGAC
ATTCTTTGTGGCTTGGGGAATGTTTCCAGTCCTGTTTCTGCTGGGCACGGAAGGATTCGGTCATATCAGC
CCTTATGGATCTGCCATTGGGCACTCCATCCTCGACCTGATTGCAAAGAACATGTGGGGTGTGCTGGGGA
ATTACCTGCGCGTCAAAATCCACGAGCACATCCTGTTGTATGGCGACATCAGAAAGAAGCAGAAAATTAC
GATCGCCGGCCAAGAGATGGAGGTTGAGACACTGGTGGCTGAAGAGGAGGACGCGGCCGCCAAGAGCAGG
ATCACCAGCGAGGGCGAGTACATCCCCCTGGACCAGATCGACATCAACGTGGCGGCCGCACCGGTAATGG
TGTCTAAGGGCGAAGAGCTGATCAAGGAAAATATGCGTATGAAGGTGGTCATGGAAGGTTCGGTCAACGG
CCACCAATTCAAATGCACAGGTGAAGGAGAAGGCAATCCGTACATGGGAACTCAAACCATGAGGATCAAA
GTCATCGAGGGAGGACCCCTGCCATTTGCCTTTGACATTCTTGCCACGTCGTTCATGTATGGCAGCCGTA
CTTTTATCAAGTACCCGAAAGGCATTCCTGATTTCTTTAAACAGTCCTTTCCTGAGGGTTTTACTTGGGA
AAGAGTTACGAGATACGAAGATGGTGGAGTCGTCACCGTCATGCAGGACACCAGCCTTGAGGATGGCTGT
CTCGTTTACCACGTCCAAGTCAGAGGGGTAAACTTTCCCTCCAATGGTCCCGTGATGCAGAAGAAGACCA
AGGGTTGGGAGCCTAATACAGAGATGATGTATCCAGCAGATGGTGGTCTGAGGGGATACACTCATATGGC
ACTGAAAGTTGATGGTGGTGGCCATCTGTCTTGCTCTTTCGTAACAACTTACAGGTCAAAAAAGACCGTC
GGGAACATCAAGATGCCCGGTATCCATGCCGTTGATCACCGCCTGGAAAGGTTAGAGGAAAGTGACAATG
AAATGTTCGTAGTACAACGCGAACACGCAGTTGCCAAGTTCGCCGGGCTTGGTGGTGGGATGGACGAGCT
GTACAAGGCCCTAGAGCAGTCCCAGCCCATCCTCAACACCAAGGAGATGGCCCCGCAGAGCAAGCCTCCA
GAGGAGCTGGAGATGAGCAGCATGCCCAGCCCCGTGGCCCCTCTGCCCGCACGCACGGAGGGCGTCATCG
ACATGCGGAGCATGTCCAGCATTGACAGCTTCATCAGCTGTGCCACGGACTTCCCTGAAGCCACCAGATT
CTAA
